Addgene plasmid #122621: TC812
Purpose: QUAS::CFP
Depositing lab: Tian Chi. Depositing organization: ShanghaiTech University. Publication: A Tet/Q Hybrid System for Robust and Versatile Control of Transgene Expression in C. elegans. Mao S, Qi Y, Zhu H, Huang X, Zou Y, Chi T. iScience. 2019 Jan 25;11:224-237. doi: 10.1016/j.isci.2018.12.023. Epub 2018 Dec 27. PubMed 30634168.
Backbone
  Vector backbone: pPD95.77
  Vector type: Worm Expression
Growth in bacteria
  Bacterial resistance: Ampicillin, 100 μg/mL
  Growth temperature: 37°C
  Growth strain: NEB Stable
  Copy number: High Copy
Gene/Insert
  Gene/Insert name: CFP (alt name: QUAS::CFP)
  Species: C. elegans (nematode)
  Cloning method: Unknown
Terms and licenses: Academic/Nonprofit Terms; Industry Terms: Not Available to Industry
How to cite: TC812 was a gift from Tian Chi (Addgene plasmid # 122621 ; http://n2t.net/addgene:122621 ; RRID:Addgene_122621)
