[The description below was written by a language model from this plasmid's Addgene catalogue record and pLannotate feature annotations shown in this document.]
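Description:
TC812 is a 4,587 bp C. elegans expression plasmid built on the pPD95.77 backbone, one of the standard promoterless fluorescent-reporter vectors used for worm transgenesis. It is maintained in E. coli through a high-copy ColE1/pUC-type origin and selected with ampicillin via the β-lactamase gene and its native promoter. Remnants of cloning-vector sequence are also annotated: a lac promoter/operator with CAP binding site, short lacI and rop fragments, and a partial bom region. These have no apparent role in the worm payload.

The payload is described as QUAS::CFP, a cyan fluorescent protein reporter placed under control of QUAS, the upstream activating sequence recognised by the QF transcriptional activator of the Q binary expression system. The automated annotation identifies the fluorescent protein coding sequence as matching mCerulean, an Aequorea-derived cyan variant. The QUAS element itself and any associated minimal promoter are not called in the feature tables; they presumably lie in the unannotated stretch between the lac operator and the reporter, but the record does not confirm this. A short fragment matching C. elegans aex-5 is annotated downstream of the reporter, in the region where a 3' UTR would be expected, although no terminator or UTR is explicitly labelled. The two sequence records, one from the depositor and one from repository sequencing, are the same length and carry the same features in the same order, differing only in the numbering start point.

The construct comes from work on a hybrid Tet/Q system for controlling transgene expression in C. elegans. There it would serve as a responder reporter, with CFP fluorescence reading out the activity of a QF-based driver supplied from a separate transgene.
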