Features (pLannotate 1.2.2; 11 found; start..end, strand, type, name):
    318..1085    +  CDS            mCerulean: mCerulean is a basic (constitutively fluorescent) cyan fluorescent protein published in 2005, derived from Aequorea victoria. It is reported to be a very rapidly-maturing monomer.
   1704..1856    +  CDS            aex-5 (fragment): AEX5_CAEEL - Also known as kpc-3 From Caenorhabditis elegans.
   1984..2019    +  CDS            rop (fragment): Rop protein, which maintains plasmids at low copy number; rop
   2121..2220    +  misc_feature   bom (fragment): basis of mobility region from pBR322
   2318..2422    +  promoter       AmpR promoter: bla
   2423..3283    +  CDS            AmpR: β-lactamase; bla; confers resistance to ampicillin, carbenicillin, and related antibiotics
   3454..4042    +  rep_origin     ori: high-copy-number ColE1/pMB1/pBR322/pUC origin of replication
   4225..4317    +  CDS            lacI (fragment): lac repressor; lacI; The lac repressor binds to the lac operator to inhibit transcription in E. coli. This inhibition can be relieved by adding lactose or isopropyl-β-D-thiogalactopyranoside (IPTG).
   4330..4351    +  protein_bind   CAP binding site: CAP binding activates transcription in the presence of cAMP. E. coli catabolite activator protein
   4366..4396    +  promoter       lac promoter: promoter for the E. coli lac operon
   4404..4420    +  protein_bind   lac operator: The lac repressor binds to the lac operator to inhibit transcription in E. coli. This inhibition can be relieved by adding lactose or isopropyl-β-D-thiogalactopyranoside (IPTG). lac repressor encoded by lacI
>Addgene plasmid #122621 | TC812 | depositor full sequence | sequence record 233929 | TC812 sequence 4587 bps
AATTCGGATCCGGGTAATCGCTTATCCTCGGATAAACAATTATCCTCACGGGTAATCGCTTATCCGCTCG
GGTAATCGCTTATCCTCGGGTAATCGCTTATCCTTAAGCTTGATATCTCTAGGATCGATTTTTTGCAAAT
TACGAGCGTTGTAGGGGGCGGAGCGATAGGTCCTATAGGTTTTGGTATATCATCATTCATTCATTCATTG
GTACATTCATTTACCCACCTTCCTCTTTCTGAGCTTCTCTGGAGTTCTGTGCTTCCTTTTTCCCTTATCT
TTATACTGTAATTTTTAACTTTCAGCCGGTAGAAAAAATGGTTTCTAAGGGAGAAGAACTTTTCACTGGA
GTTGTTCCAATTCTTGTTGAATTGGATGGAGATGTTAACGGACATAAGTTCTCAGTTTCTGGAGAAGGAG
AAGGAGATGCTACATACGGAAAACTTACTTTGAAGTTCATCTGTACAACTGGAAAATTGCCAGTTCCATG
GGTAAGTTTAAACATATATATACTAACTAACCCTGATTATTTAAATTTTCAGCCAACACTTGTTACAACT
TTGACTTGGGGAGTTCAATGCTTTGCAAGATACCCAGATCATATGAAGCAACATGATTTCTTTAAGTCAG
CTATGCCAGAAGGATACGTTCAAGAAAGAACAATTTTCTTTAAGGATGATGGAAACTACAAGACACGAGC
AGAGGTTAAGTTCGAAGGAGATACTCTTGTTAACAGAATCGAATTGAAGGGAATCGATTTTAAAGAAGAT
GGAAACATCCTTGGACATAAGTTGGAATACAATGCTATCTCTGATAACGTTTACATCACTGCAGATAAGC
AAAAGAATGGAATTAAAGCTAACTTCAAGATTCGACATAATATTGAAGATGGATCAGTTCAACTTGCTGA
TCATTACCAACAAAACACACCAATTGGAGATGGACCAGTTCTTTTGCCAGATAACCATTACCTTTCAACT
CAATCTAAGTTGTCAAAGGATCCAAACGAAAAGAGAGATCATATGGTTCTTTTGGAATTCGTTACAGCTG
CAGGAATTACTCTTGGAATGGATGAATTGTATAAATAAGCATTCGTAGAATTCCAACTGAGCGCCGGTCG
CTACCATTACCAACTTGTCTGGTGTCAAAAATAATAGGGGCCGCTGTCATCAGAGTAAGTTTAAACTGAG
TTCTACTAACTAACGAGTAATATTTAAATTTTCAGCATCTCGCGCCCGTGCCTCTGACTTCTAAGTCCAA
TTACTCTTCAACATCCCTACATGCTCTTTCTCCCTGTGCTCCCACCCCCTATTTTTGTTATTATCAAAAA
ACTTCTCTTAATTTCTTTGTTTTTTAGCTTCTTTTAAGTCACCTCTAACAATGAAATTGTGTAGATTCAA
AAATAGAATTAATTCGTAATAAAAAGTCGAAAAAAATTGTGCTCCCTCCCCCCATTAATAATAATTCTAT
CCCAAAATCTACACAATGTTCTGTGTACACTTCTTATGTTTTTTACTTCTGATAAATTTTTTTGAAACAT
CATAGAAAAAACCGCACACAAAATACCTTATCATATGTTACGTTTCAGTTTATGACCGCAATTTTTATTT
CTTCGCACGTCTGGGCCTCTCATGACGTCAAATCATGCTCATCGTGAAAAAGTTTTGGAGTATTTTTGGA
ATTTTTCAATCAAGTGAAAGTTTATGAAATTAATTTTCCTGCTTTTGCTTTTTGGGGTTTCCCCTATTGT
TTGTCAAGATTTCGAGGACGGCGTTTTTCTTGCTAAAATCACAAGTATTGATGAGCACGATGCAAGAAAG
ATCGGAAGAAGGTTTGGGTTTGAGGCTCAGTGGAAGGTGAGTAGAAGTTGATAATTTGAAAGTGGAGTAG
TGTCTATGGGGTTTTTGCCTTAAATGACAGAATACATTCCCAATATACCAAACATAACTGTTTCCTACTA
GTCGGCCGTACGGGCCCTTTCGTCTCGCGCGTTTCGGTGATGACGGTGAAAACCTCTGACACATGCAGCT
CCCGGAGACGGTCACAGCTTGTCTGTAAGCGGATGCCGGGAGCAGACAAGCCCGTCAGGGCGCGTCAGCG
GGTGTTGGCGGGTGTCGGGGCTGGCTTAACTATGCGGCATCAGAGCAGATTGTACTGAGAGTGCACCATA
TGCGGTGTGAAATACCGCACAGATGCGTAAGGAGAAAATACCGCATCAGGCGGCCTTAAGGGCCTCGTGA
TACGCCTATTTTTATAGGTTAATGTCATGATAATAATGGTTTCTTAGACGTCAGGTGGCACTTTTCGGGG
AAATGTGCGCGGAACCCCTATTTGTTTATTTTTCTAAATACATTCAAATATGTATCCGCTCATGAGACAA
TAACCCTGATAAATGCTTCAATAATATTGAAAAAGGAAGAGTATGAGTATTCAACATTTCCGTGTCGCCC
TTATTCCCTTTTTTGCGGCATTTTGCCTTCCTGTTTTTGCTCACCCAGAAACGCTGGTGAAAGTAAAAGA
TGCTGAAGATCAGTTGGGTGCACGAGTGGGTTACATCGAACTGGATCTCAACAGCGGTAAGATCCTTGAG
AGTTTTCGCCCCGAAGAACGTTTTCCAATGATGAGCACTTTTAAAGTTCTGCTATGTGGCGCGGTATTAT
CCCGTATTGACGCCGGGCAAGAGCAACTCGGTCGCCGCATACACTATTCTCAGAATGACTTGGTTGAGTA
CTCACCAGTCACAGAAAAGCATCTTACGGATGGCATGACAGTAAGAGAATTATGCAGTGCTGCCATAACC
ATGAGTGATAACACTGCGGCCAACTTACTTCTGACAACGATCGGAGGACCGAAGGAGCTAACCGCTTTTT
TGCACAACATGGGGGATCATGTAACTCGCCTTGATCGTTGGGAACCGGAGCTGAATGAAGCCATACCAAA
CGACGAGCGTGACACCACGATGCCTGTAGCAATGGCAACAACGTTGCGCAAACTATTAACTGGCGAACTA
CTTACTCTAGCTTCCCGGCAACAATTAATAGACTGGATGGAGGCGGATAAAGTTGCAGGACCACTTCTGC
GCTCGGCCCTTCCGGCTGGCTGGTTTATTGCTGATAAATCTGGAGCCGGTGAGCGTGGGTCTCGCGGTAT
CATTGCAGCACTGGGGCCAGATGGTAAGCCCTCCCGTATCGTAGTTATCTACACGACGGGGAGTCAGGCA
ACTATGGATGAACGAAATAGACAGATCGCTGAGATAGGTGCCTCACTGATTAAGCATTGGTAACTGTCAG
ACCAAGTTTACTCATATATACTTTAGATTGATTTAAAACTTCATTTTTAATTTAAAAGGATCTAGGTGAA
GATCCTTTTTGATAATCTCATGACCAAAATCCCTTAACGTGAGTTTTCGTTCCACTGAGCGTCAGACCCC
GTAGAAAAGATCAAAGGATCTTCTTGAGATCCTTTTTTTCTGCGCGTAATCTGCTGCTTGCAAACAAAAA
AACCACCGCTACCAGCGGTGGTTTGTTTGCCGGATCAAGAGCTACCAACTCTTTTTCCGAAGGTAACTGG
CTTCAGCAGAGCGCAGATACCAAATACTGTCCTTCTAGTGTAGCCGTAGTTAGGCCACCACTTCAAGAAC
TCTGTAGCACCGCCTACATACCTCGCTCTGCTAATCCTGTTACCAGTGGCTGCTGCCAGTGGCGATAAGT
CGTGTCTTACCGGGTTGGACTCAAGACGATAGTTACCGGATAAGGCGCAGCGGTCGGGCTGAACGGGGGG
TTCGTGCACACAGCCCAGCTTGGAGCGAACGACCTACACCGAACTGAGATACCTACAGCGTGAGCATTGA
GAAAGCGCCACGCTTCCCGAAGGGAGAAAGGCGGACAGGTATCCGGTAAGCGGCAGGGTCGGAACAGGAG
AGCGCACGAGGGAGCTTCCAGGGGGAAACGCCTGGTATCTTTATAGTCCTGTCGGGTTTCGCCACCTCTG
ACTTGAGCGTCGATTTTTGTGATGCTCGTCAGGGGGGCGGAGCCTATGGAAAAACGCCAGCAACGCGGCC
TTTTTACGGTTCCTGGCCTTTTGCTGGCCTTTTGCTCACATGTTCTTTCCTGCGTTATCCCCTGATTCTG
TGGATAACCGTATTACCGCCTTTGAGTGAGCTGATACCGCTCGCCGCAGCCGAACGACCGAGCGCAGCGA
GTCAGTGAGCGAGGAAGCGGAAGAGCGCCCAATACGCAAACCGCCTCTCCCCGCGCGTTGGCCGATTCAT
TAATGCAGCTGGCACGACAGGTTTCCCGACTGGAAAGCGGGCAGTGAGCGCAACGCAATTAATGTGAGTT
AGCTCACTCATTAGGCACCCCAGGCTTTACACTTTATGCTTCCGGCTCGTATGTTGTGTGGAATTGTGAG
CGGATAACAATTTCACACAGGAAACAGCTATGACCATGATTACGCCAAGCTGTAAGTTTAAACATGATCT
TACTAACTAACTATTCTCATTTAAATTTTCAGAGCTTAAAAATGGCTGAAATCACTCACAACGATGGATA
CGCTAACAACTTGGAAATGAAATAAGCTTGCATGCCC
