Features (pLannotate 1.2.2; 11 found; start..end, strand, type, name):
      1..31      +  promoter       lac promoter: promoter for the E. coli lac operon
     39..55      +  protein_bind   lac operator: The lac repressor binds to the lac operator to inhibit transcription in E. coli. This inhibition can be relieved by adding lactose or isopropyl-β-D-thiogalactopyranoside (IPTG). lac repressor encoded by lacI
    540..1307    +  CDS            mCerulean: mCerulean is a basic (constitutively fluorescent) cyan fluorescent protein published in 2005, derived from Aequorea victoria. It is reported to be a very rapidly-maturing monomer.
   1926..2078    +  CDS            aex-5 (fragment): AEX5_CAEEL - Also known as kpc-3 From Caenorhabditis elegans.
   2206..2241    +  CDS            rop (fragment): Rop protein, which maintains plasmids at low copy number; rop
   2343..2442    +  misc_feature   bom (fragment): basis of mobility region from pBR322
   2540..2644    +  promoter       AmpR promoter: bla
   2645..3505    +  CDS            AmpR: β-lactamase; bla; confers resistance to ampicillin, carbenicillin, and related antibiotics
   3676..4264    +  rep_origin     ori: high-copy-number ColE1/pMB1/pBR322/pUC origin of replication
   4447..4539    +  CDS            lacI (fragment): lac repressor; lacI; The lac repressor binds to the lac operator to inhibit transcription in E. coli. This inhibition can be relieved by adding lactose or isopropyl-β-D-thiogalactopyranoside (IPTG).
   4552..4573    +  protein_bind   CAP binding site: CAP binding activates transcription in the presence of cAMP. E. coli catabolite activator protein
>Addgene plasmid #122621 | TC812 | addgene full sequence | sequence record 245105 | Addgene NGS Result
TTTACACTTTATGCTTCCGGCTCGTATGTTGTGTGGAATTGTGAGCGGATAACAATTTCACACAGGAAAC
AGCTATGACCATGATTACGCCAAGCTGTAAGTTTAAACATGATCTTACTAACTAACTATTCTCATTTAAA
TTTTCAGAGCTTAAAAATGGCTGAAATCACTCACAACGATGGATACGCTAACAACTTGGAAATGAAATAA
GCTTGCATGCCCAATTCGGATCCGGGTAATCGCTTATCCTCGGATAAACAATTATCCTCACGGGTAATCG
CTTATCCGCTCGGGTAATCGCTTATCCTCGGGTAATCGCTTATCCTTAAGCTTGATATCTCTAGGATCGA
TTTTTTGCAAATTACGAGCGTTGTAGGGGGCGGAGCGATAGGTCCTATAGGTTTTGGTATATCATCATTC
ATTCATTCATTGGTACATTCATTTACCCACCTTCCTCTTTCTGAGCTTCTCTGGAGTTCTGTGCTTCCTT
TTTCCCTTATCTTTATACTGTAATTTTTAACTTTCAGCCGGTAGAAAAAATGGTTTCTAAGGGAGAAGAA
CTTTTCACTGGAGTTGTTCCAATTCTTGTTGAATTGGATGGAGATGTTAACGGACATAAGTTCTCAGTTT
CTGGAGAAGGAGAAGGAGATGCTACATACGGAAAACTTACTTTGAAGTTCATCTGTACAACTGGAAAATT
GCCAGTTCCATGGGTAAGTTTAAACATATATATACTAACTAACCCTGATTATTTAAATTTTCAGCCAACA
CTTGTTACAACTTTGACTTGGGGAGTTCAATGCTTTGCAAGATACCCAGATCATATGAAGCAACATGATT
TCTTTAAGTCAGCTATGCCAGAAGGATACGTTCAAGAAAGAACAATTTTCTTTAAGGATGATGGAAACTA
CAAGACACGAGCAGAGGTTAAGTTCGAAGGAGATACTCTTGTTAACAGAATCGAATTGAAGGGAATCGAT
TTTAAAGAAGATGGAAACATCCTTGGACATAAGTTGGAATACAATGCTATCTCTGATAACGTTTACATCA
CTGCAGATAAGCAAAAGAATGGAATTAAAGCTAACTTCAAGATTCGACATAATATTGAAGATGGATCAGT
TCAACTTGCTGATCATTACCAACAAAACACACCAATTGGAGATGGACCAGTTCTTTTGCCAGATAACCAT
TACCTTTCAACTCAATCTAAGTTGTCAAAGGATCCAAACGAAAAGAGAGATCATATGGTTCTTTTGGAAT
TCGTTACAGCTGCAGGAATTACTCTTGGAATGGATGAATTGTATAAATAAGCATTCGTAGAATTCCAACT
GAGCGCCGGTCGCTACCATTACCAACTTGTCTGGTGTCAAAAATAATAGGGGCCGCTGTCATCAGAGTAA
GTTTAAACTGAGTTCTACTAACTAACGAGTAATATTTAAATTTTCAGCATCTCGCGCCCGTGCCTCTGAC
TTCTAAGTCCAATTACTCTTCAACATCCCTACATGCTCTTTCTCCCTGTGCTCCCACCCCCTATTTTTGT
TATTATCAAAAAACTTCTCTTAATTTCTTTGTTTTTTAGCTTCTTTTAAGTCACCTCTAACAATGAAATT
GTGTAGATTCAAAAATAGAATTAATTCGTAATAAAAAGTCGAAAAAAATTGTGCTCCCTCCCCCCATTAA
TAATAATTCTATCCCAAAATCTACACAATGTTCTGTGTACACTTCTTATGTTTTTTACTTCTGATAAATT
TTTTTGAAACATCATAGAAAAAACCGCACACAAAATACCTTATCATATGTTACGTTTCAGTTTATGACCG
CAATTTTTATTTCTTCGCACGTCTGGGCCTCTCATGACGTCAAATCATGCTCATCGTGAAAAAGTTTTGG
AGTATTTTTGGAATTTTTCAATCAAGTGAAAGTTTATGAAATTAATTTTCCTGCTTTTGCTTTTTGGGGT
TTCCCCTATTGTTTGTCAAGATTTCGAGGACGGCGTTTTTCTTGCTAAAATCACAAGTATTGATGAGCAC
GATGCAAGAAAGATCGGAAGAAGGTTTGGGTTTGAGGCTCAGTGGAAGGTGAGTAGAAGTTGATAATTTG
AAAGTGGAGTAGTGTCTATGGGGTTTTTGCCTTAAATGACAGAATACATTCCCAATATACCAAACATAAC
TGTTTCCTACTAGTCGGCCGTACGGGCCCTTTCGTCTCGCGCGTTTCGGTGATGACGGTGAAAACCTCTG
ACACATGCAGCTCCCGGAGACGGTCACAGCTTGTCTGTAAGCGGATGCCGGGAGCAGACAAGCCCGTCAG
GGCGCGTCAGCGGGTGTTGGCGGGTGTCGGGGCTGGCTTAACTATGCGGCATCAGAGCAGATTGTACTGA
GAGTGCACCATATGCGGTGTGAAATACCGCACAGATGCGTAAGGAGAAAATACCGCATCAGGCGGCCTTA
AGGGCCTCGTGATACGCCTATTTTTATAGGTTAATGTCATGATAATAATGGTTTCTTAGACGTCAGGTGG
CACTTTTCGGGGAAATGTGCGCGGAACCCCTATTTGTTTATTTTTCTAAATACATTCAAATATGTATCCG
CTCATGAGACAATAACCCTGATAAATGCTTCAATAATATTGAAAAAGGAAGAGTATGAGTATTCAACATT
TCCGTGTCGCCCTTATTCCCTTTTTTGCGGCATTTTGCCTTCCTGTTTTTGCTCACCCAGAAACGCTGGT
GAAAGTAAAAGATGCTGAAGATCAGTTGGGTGCACGAGTGGGTTACATCGAACTGGATCTCAACAGCGGT
AAGATCCTTGAGAGTTTTCGCCCCGAAGAACGTTTTCCAATGATGAGCACTTTTAAAGTTCTGCTATGTG
GCGCGGTATTATCCCGTATTGACGCCGGGCAAGAGCAACTCGGTCGCCGCATACACTATTCTCAGAATGA
CTTGGTTGAGTACTCACCAGTCACAGAAAAGCATCTTACGGATGGCATGACAGTAAGAGAATTATGCAGT
GCTGCCATAACCATGAGTGATAACACTGCGGCCAACTTACTTCTGACAACGATCGGAGGACCGAAGGAGC
TAACCGCTTTTTTGCACAACATGGGGGATCATGTAACTCGCCTTGATCGTTGGGAACCGGAGCTGAATGA
AGCCATACCAAACGACGAGCGTGACACCACGATGCCTGTAGCAATGGCAACAACGTTGCGCAAACTATTA
ACTGGCGAACTACTTACTCTAGCTTCCCGGCAACAATTAATAGACTGGATGGAGGCGGATAAAGTTGCAG
GACCACTTCTGCGCTCGGCCCTTCCGGCTGGCTGGTTTATTGCTGATAAATCTGGAGCCGGTGAGCGTGG
GTCTCGCGGTATCATTGCAGCACTGGGGCCAGATGGTAAGCCCTCCCGTATCGTAGTTATCTACACGACG
GGGAGTCAGGCAACTATGGATGAACGAAATAGACAGATCGCTGAGATAGGTGCCTCACTGATTAAGCATT
GGTAACTGTCAGACCAAGTTTACTCATATATACTTTAGATTGATTTAAAACTTCATTTTTAATTTAAAAG
GATCTAGGTGAAGATCCTTTTTGATAATCTCATGACCAAAATCCCTTAACGTGAGTTTTCGTTCCACTGA
GCGTCAGACCCCGTAGAAAAGATCAAAGGATCTTCTTGAGATCCTTTTTTTCTGCGCGTAATCTGCTGCT
TGCAAACAAAAAAACCACCGCTACCAGCGGTGGTTTGTTTGCCGGATCAAGAGCTACCAACTCTTTTTCC
GAAGGTAACTGGCTTCAGCAGAGCGCAGATACCAAATACTGTTCTTCTAGTGTAGCCGTAGTTAGGCCAC
CACTTCAAGAACTCTGTAGCACCGCCTACATACCTCGCTCTGCTAATCCTGTTACCAGTGGCTGCTGCCA
GTGGCGATAAGTCGTGTCTTACCGGGTTGGACTCAAGACGATAGTTACCGGATAAGGCGCAGCGGTCGGG
CTGAACGGGGGGTTCGTGCACACAGCCCAGCTTGGAGCGAACGACCTACACCGAACTGAGATACCTACAG
CGTGAGCTATGAGAAAGCGCCACGCTTCCCGAAGGGAGAAAGGCGGACAGGTATCCGGTAAGCGGCAGGG
TCGGAACAGGAGAGCGCACGAGGGAGCTTCCAGGGGGAAACGCCTGGTATCTTTATAGTCCTGTCGGGTT
TCGCCACCTCTGACTTGAGCGTCGATTTTTGTGATGCTCGTCAGGGGGGCGGAGCCTATGGAAAAACGCC
AGCAACGCGGCCTTTTTACGGTTCCTGGCCTTTTGCTGGCCTTTTGCTCACATGTTCTTTCCTGCGTTAT
CCCCTGATTCTGTGGATAACCGTATTACCGCCTTTGAGTGAGCTGATACCGCTCGCCGCAGCCGAACGAC
CGAGCGCAGCGAGTCAGTGAGCGAGGAAGCGGAAGAGCGCCCAATACGCAAACCGCCTCTCCCCGCGCGT
TGGCCGATTCATTAATGCAGCTGGCACGACAGGTTTCCCGACTGGAAAGCGGGCAGTGAGCGCAACGCAA
TTAATGTGAGTTAGCTCACTCATTAGGCACCCCAGGC
